Addgene plasmid #238410: pTol1-U6abc_ect2_cmlc2-nmKate
Purpose: Drives expression of 3 different gRNAs targeting ect2, and expression of nuclear mKate in cardiomyocytes
Depositing lab: Juan Manuel González-Rosa. Publication: Rapid and robust generation of cardiomyocyte-specific crispants in zebrafish using the cardiodeleter system. Keeley S, Fernandez-Lajarin M, Bergemann D, John N, Parrott L, Andrea BE, Gonzalez-Rosa JM. Cell Rep Methods. 2025 Mar 24;5(3):101003. doi: 10.1016/j.crmeth.2025.101003. PubMed 40132543.
Backbone
  Vector backbone: Tol1-based backbone
  Total vector size (bp): 6610
Growth in bacteria
  Bacterial resistance: Ampicillin, 100 μg/mL
  Growth temperature: 37°C
  Growth strain: DH5alpha
  Copy number: High Copy
Gene/Insert
  Gene/Insert name: nuclear mKate/3 gRNAs targeting ect2
  gRNA/shRNA sequence: gA: CGGCAGGAGGCCCCAGGATACGG; gB: GCAGGTGGGCGGCCCCATTCTGG; gC: GTGCTCACTTGGACCGAGTCAGG
  Species: D. rerio (zebrafish)
  Promoter: cmlc2 (nmKate); U6 (gRNAs)
  Cloning method: Gibson Cloning
  Sequencing primers: 5′ n/a
Terms and licenses: Academic/Nonprofit Terms; Industry Terms: Not Available to Industry
How to cite: pTol1-U6abc_ect2_cmlc2-nmKate was a gift from Juan Manuel González-Rosa (Addgene plasmid # 238410 ; http://n2t.net/addgene:238410 ; RRID:Addgene_238410)
