[The description below was written by a language model from this plasmid's Addgene catalogue record and pLannotate feature annotations shown in this document.]
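Description:
pTol1-U6abc_ect2_cmlc2-nmKate is a 6.6 kb Tol1 transposon-based transgenesis plasmid for zebrafish. It combines a triple guide RNA array against the zebrafish gene ect2 with a cardiomyocyte-restricted fluorescent marker. In bacteria it is a high-copy plasmid carrying a ColE1/pUC-type origin and an ampicillin resistance gene (β-lactamase with its own promoter). The annotated fragments of lacI, the lac promoter/operator, lacZα, bom and rop are remnants of the cloning backbone and are not functional parts of the payload. The Tol1 transposon arms are not picked up by the automated annotation, so their positions are not documented in the feature table. The short "SNR52 promoter" hit of 17 nt is most likely a spurious match.

The payload has two parts. Three tandem cassettes, each driven by a U6 (RNA polymerase III) promoter, express separate single guide RNAs. These appear in the feature table as three evenly spaced S. pyogenes Cas9 scaffold (tracrRNA-derived) segments. Targeting one gene with three guides raises the chance of biallelic disruption in injected animals. Downstream, the cmlc2 (cardiac myosin light chain) promoter drives a nuclear-localised mKate2 red fluorescent protein, which labels the nuclei of cardiomyocytes carrying the integrated transgene.

No Cas9 is encoded on this plasmid, so the nuclease must come from elsewhere. The associated publication describes a "cardiodeleter" system for rapidly generating cardiomyocyte-specific crispants in zebrafish. This construct appears to be the guide-delivery and marking component for knocking out ect2 in heart muscle cells.
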