Features (pLannotate 1.2.2; 15 found; start..end, strand, type, name):
      1..93      +  CDS            lacI (fragment): lac repressor; lacI; The lac repressor binds to the lac operator to inhibit transcription in E. coli. This inhibition can be relieved by adding lactose or isopropyl-β-D-thiogalactopyranoside (IPTG).
    106..127     +  protein_bind   CAP binding site: CAP binding activates transcription in the presence of cAMP. E. coli catabolite activator protein
    142..172     +  promoter       lac promoter: promoter for the E. coli lac operon
    180..196     +  protein_bind   lac operator: The lac repressor binds to the lac operator to inhibit transcription in E. coli. This inhibition can be relieved by adding lactose or isopropyl-β-D-thiogalactopyranoside (IPTG). lac repressor encoded by lacI
    882..949     +  misc_RNA       tracrRNA (fragment): trans-activating CRISPR RNA for the Streptococcus pyogenes CRISPR/Cas9 system
   1437..1504    +  misc_RNA       tracrRNA (fragment): trans-activating CRISPR RNA for the Streptococcus pyogenes CRISPR/Cas9 system
   1962..2029    +  misc_RNA       tracrRNA (fragment): trans-activating CRISPR RNA for the Streptococcus pyogenes CRISPR/Cas9 system
   2431..2447    +  promoter       SNR52 promoter (fragment): promoter for the S. cerevisiae small nucleolar RNA gene SNR52
   2920..3612    +  CDS            mKate2: mKate2 is a basic (constitutively fluorescent) red fluorescent protein published in 2009, derived from Entacmaea quadricolor. It is reported to be a rapidly-maturing monomer with moderate acid sensitivity.
   4210..4367    +  CDS            lacZα (fragment): LacZα fragment of β-galactosidase; lacZ fragment
   4373..4472    -  misc_feature   bom (fragment): basis of mobility region from pBR322
   4574..4609    -  CDS            rop (fragment): Rop protein, which maintains plasmids at low copy number; rop
   4704..4808    +  promoter       AmpR promoter: bla
   4809..5669    +  CDS            AmpR: β-lactamase; bla; confers resistance to ampicillin, carbenicillin, and related antibiotics
   5840..6428    +  rep_origin     ori: high-copy-number ColE1/pMB1/pBR322/pUC origin of replication
>Addgene plasmid #238410 | pTol1-U6abc_ect2_cmlc2-nmKate | addgene full sequence | sequence record 480244 | Addgene NGS Result
GCGCCCAATACGCAAACCGCCTCTCCCCGCGCGTTGGCCGATTCATTAATGCAGCTGGCACGACAGGTTT
CCCGACTGGAAAGCGGGCAGTGAGCGCAACGCAATTAATGTGAGTTAGCTCACTCATTAGGCACCCCAGG
CTTTACACTTTATGCTTCCGGCTCGTATGTTGTGTGGAATTGTGAGCGGATAACAATTTCACACAGGAAA
CAGCTATGACCATGATTACGCCAAGCTTGCATGGTCCCTTTAGCCAGTAGCGGTTCTAGGCACGGGCCGT
CCGGGCGGTGGCCTGGGGCGGAAAACTGAAGGGGGGCGGCACCGGCGGCTCAGCCCTTGTAATATATTAT
ATGCACCACTATTGGTTTACTTATGTCACAGTTTGTAAGTTTGTAACAGCCTGAACCTGGATCAGCTTAG
GCCTTCAGTAAGTCTCTCAGCGTTTCTCCAGCCTCGGTCATTCAGTAAGACGAGTTTCCTGCTCTCGGCG
TCTTTTGTTCTGGTCTTCAAGGAGGGGGGAAATGTTCTGCGCATGCCTGTGGGGGAGGGAGAAGGACACG
TCACTGAAAACGTCCCTGCATCACACCGAGACACCCAATCACTCAAGCCAAGACCAGATAATTTTGCATA
TGCTTTACAGTTTGAAAATTACCACGGTAATCCCTCACACAAACTCTGGATTTGAGATCCTTCAGGTTTT
ATCAGTTTGCAGGTTTATGTCACCATGATATAGGGTCAGACTTGATCTAAGGGAGCTGAATAAGTGGTTT
AGTCACTCACCACCTCCCAAAAACATACCCAGAAGTCCCTGGTATATATAGCTCTCCCTCCAGCTCTTGG
TTCGGGCAGGAGGCCCCAGGATAGTTTAAGAGCTATGCTGGAAACAGCATAGCAAGTTTAAATAAGGCTA
GTCCGTTATCAACTTGAAAAAGTGGCACCGAGTCGGTGCTTTTTTAGTCATCTCATTACCCTCCACGTGT
CTGTCTGGGTTTTCATGGGCTCTGCTCTAGTGAGAGCAGCTTCCTTTTGTCGGAGTGTTTTGTGCTCTTA
TCCAAGGCAGGGGGGATCTGCGCATGCCTGTGGGGGGAGGAGAAGGACACGTGAACAAAAGCTCCTCGAT
GTCACACAGGAAGTTCAGGAACTCATCCAATCACTCTAAAGAAACGGCCTGTTTCCTTCGCATACGCTTA
CAGCTCCAAAACTCTACGGTAAACCTACATAAACTGCTGGTTTTCAAATTTTAAAGAATTTAAGGGTTTA
CAGGTTTACTACTACACAGTGATTTACTGACACATGTAAGTGTAAATGAGTTGAATAAGTAAGTAAGCCA
TATACCACACATGAAACACATACCCAGAAGTCACTGGTATATATAGCCGTCCTCCAGACTCCCAGTTCGG
AGGTGGGCGGCCCCATTCGTTTAAGAGCTATGCTGGAAACAGCATAGCAAGTTTAAATAAGGCTAGTCCG
TTATCAACTTGAAAAAGTGGCACCGAGTCGGTGCTTTTTTTAAACCAAATCCAATCCGAGAGTCTGTGAA
TGTTTCGATGGGCCGTTTGCTGGCGTCTGAGCATGTTGTCCTCTGGTCTGCGGCGGGGGAAGGTCCGCGC
ATGCCTGTGGGGGAAGGCGAAGGACACGAGGACAAAAGATCAGTTACGTCACAGAAGAACTCATCCAATC
ACACAAGCCTAAAACCAGCTTCCTCTGCATATGCTTTACAGTTCAAAAATACTACGGTAAACCTCTACAA
AACTGCTGGTTTCAAACTTTGAAGGTTTTAAGCGTTTGCAGGTTTGCCCCGAAGAGGTTTACTGTCATGT
TTGAGGTAAATGAGTTGAATAAGTAGGTTTATCCACTTACCACATGGCAGAAACATACCCAGAAGTCCCG
GGTTTATATAGCAGTTCTCCAGGCTCCTAGTTCGGGCTCACTTGGACCGAGTCGTTTAAGAGCTATGCTG
GAAACAGCATAGCAAGTTTAAATAAGGCTAGTCCGTTATCAACTTGAAAAAGTGGCACCGAGTCGGTGCT
TTTTTTAAACCTGACTCCAAATCAGCAGACTTAACATTCTTTAAAATGATTGATTCAATAGTGATAAAAA
TCAGGCATAGCCAGTTGTAACTTTAGATAAATTACAGAAAATGTCAAATACAGAGAACCGATTCTTTTTT
ATGATACATCCAAGCACACATTTAACACAATCCAGGCAAACCCCGAATTTCACAGTCACAAGCACTGTTT
GTACAAGAGCTTTGCCTAAGGACACACAGTCTCTATAAGTCCAGGTCGTTGGTTTCACTCTTATTTTAAA
CATGTGACATTTTTCCTGCCATCCTGTCTTAGGCTGCTGTTTGCTTCATTCCATGTCACATTAATTTCCT
CAGTAGCACCTTTTACACACACAGCCAATCTTTTCCAGAAAATTCAATTGCTTTGAAAAGATAATGTGTG
AACAAATCCATTTAGAAAAGGAAAATTAAGAATTTGTAAAATCATCTGTAAATTGTTGGCATTCTTCTGT
ATATGAACATCACATCATTTACAGGTAAAGGTCTGGTCATTAATTATATGACAATTTACTGGTATTATTT
TGTGAAAGGGGCTATTTTCAATGCATTCATCCATCCTTTTCATCCCCCAAATCTCTCATTCATGTCCCCC
TCCCCATCTGCACACTTTATCTCATTTTCCACCCTGCTGGAATCTGAGCACTTGTGCAGTTATCAGGGCT
CCTGTATTTAGGAGGCTCTGGGTGTCCATGTAGGGGACGAACAGAAACACTGCAGACCTTTATAGAAGAA
CAAATGATAAGAGTCCTCATACATAAAGACTCCATTAGAAACGTCAGTGACCCAGGAGCCCAGACCAACA
GCAAAGCAGACAGTGAACCGCCACCATGCCAAAGAAGAAGCGTAAGGTAGTGAGCGAGCTGATTAAGGAG
AACATGCACATGAAGCTGTACATGGAGGGCACCGTGAACAACCACCACTTCAAGTGCACATCCGAGGGCG
AAGGCAAGCCCTACGAGGGCACCCAGACCATGAGAATCAAGGCGGTCGAGGGCGGCCCTCTCCCCTTCGC
CTTCGACATCCTGGCTACCAGCTTCATGTACGGCAGCAAAACCTTCATCAACCACACCCAGGGCATCCCC
GACTTCTTTAAGCAGTCCTTCCCCGAGGGCTTCACATGGGAGAGAGTCACCACATACGAAGACGGGGGCG
TGCTGACCGCTACCCAGGACACCAGCCTCCAGGACGGCTGCCTCATCTACAACGTCAAGATCAGAGGGGT
GAACTTCCCATCCAACGGCCCTGTGATGCAGAAGAAAACACTCGGCTGGGAGGCCTCCACCGAGACCCTG
TACCCCGCTGACGGCGGCCTGGAAGGCAGAGCCGACATGGCCCTGAAGCTCGTGGGCGGGGGCCACCTGA
TCTGCAACTTGAAGACCACATACAGATCCAAGAAACCCGCTAAGAACCTCAAGATGCCCGGCGTCTACTA
TGTGGACAGAAGACTGGAAAGAATCAAGGAGGCCGACAAAGAGACCTACGTCGAGCAGCACGAGGTGGCT
GTGGCCAGATACTGCGACCTCCCTAGCAAACTGGGGCACAGAGTTTAAAGCCACCATGGAGATCTCGAGA
CTAGTAATTAAGTCTCAGCCACCGTTAACTGAACATGTCAAAACCTGTGGAGACTGTTGAGATTTGATGT
TCTGAAAAGATAAAGCCTATAAATAAAATGTTGCCCAAATTTCCTGCCTGATGTTTTTCTTTGTCTTTGC
TACATGGCTTTGCTGCTCGGATCGGCTCACTCTGTGTATGCCACGTTCACTTTGTACTCTCCTTCTCACG
GTAGGTTTATTATTTTTAGATGTGCAGTTAGTTTCTGTGAAATAACACACCACACACTGATATTGTCTGT
GCATTGACTTGGTGAGTGCACATTGTTTTTGATCTTGACATATTTATATTTGATTGATCAGGTGAACTGT
GTGAATCTAAAGTGCTCCATACAGATGTTCTGCATTGAAAATATTCTCATTTTATTAGTGGAAGTGAGTG
TATGCCAGCGGCCGCGGTACCCTGCAGTCTAGACATTTCAGTTGACGAAGACAAACAAAGTTCTGTTGTG
ACTATGGGGGGGGGGGGCGCCTGGGGATGGTCTCGCCCGGGGAGTAATTCAGGGTAGAACCGCCACTGCC
TTTAGCGACATTCACTGGCCGTCGTTTTACAACGTCGTGACTGGGAAAACCCTGGCGTTACCCAACTTAA
TCGCCTTGCAGCACATCCCCCTTTCGCCAGCTGGCGTAATAGCGAAGAGGCCCGCACCGATCGCCCTTCC
CAACAGTTGCGCAGCCTGAATGGCGAATGGCGCCTGATGCGGTATTTTCTCCTTACGCATCTGTGCGGTA
TTTCACACCGCATATGGTGCACTCTCAGTACAATCTGCTCTGATGCCGCATAGTTAAGCCAGCCCCGACA
CCCGCCAACACCCGCTGACGCGCCCTGACGGGCTTGTCTGCTCCCGGCATCCGCTTACAGACAAGCTGTG
ACCGTCTCCGGGAGCTGCATGTGTCAGAGGTTTTCACCGTCATCACCGAAACGCGCGAGACGAAAGGGCC
TCGTGATACGCCTATTTTTATAGGTTAATGTCATGATAATAATGGTTTCTTAGACGTCAGGTGGCACTTT
TCGGGGAAATGTGCGCGGAACCCCTATTTGTTTATTTTTCTAAATACATTCAAATATGTATCCGCTCATG
AGACAATAACCCTGATAAATGCTTCAATAATATTGAAAAAGGAAGAGTATGAGTATTCAACATTTCCGTG
TCGCCCTTATTCCCTTTTTTGCGGCATTTTGCCTTCCTGTTTTTGCTCACCCAGAAACGCTGGTGAAAGT
AAAAGATGCTGAAGATCAGTTGGGTGCACGAGTGGGTTACATCGAACTGGATCTCAACAGCGGTAAGATC
CTTGAGAGTTTTCGCCCCGAAGAACGTTTTCCAATGATGAGCACTTTTAAAGTTCTGCTATGTGGCGCGG
TATTATCCCGTATTGACGCCGGGCAAGAGCAACTCGGTCGCCGCATACACTATTCTCAGAATGACTTGGT
TGAGTACTCACCAGTCACAGAAAAGCATCTTACGGATGGCATGACAGTAAGAGAATTATGCAGTGCTGCC
ATAACCATGAGTGATAACACTGCGGCCAACTTACTTCTGACAACGATCGGAGGACCGAAGGAGCTAACCG
CTTTTTTGCACAACATGGGGGATCATGTAACTCGCCTTGATCGTTGGGAACCGGAGCTGAATGAAGCCAT
ACCAAACGACGAGCGTGACACCACGATGCCTGTAGCAATGGCAACAACGTTGCGCAAACTATTAACTGGC
GAACTACTTACTCTAGCTTCCCGGCAACAATTAATAGACTGGATGGAGGCGGATAAAGTTGCAGGACCAC
TTCTGCGCTCGGCCCTTCCGGCTGGCTGGTTTATTGCTGATAAATCTGGAGCCGGTGAGCGTGGGTCTCG
CGGTATCATTGCAGCACTGGGGCCAGATGGTAAGCCCTCCCGTATCGTAGTTATCTACACGACGGGGAGT
CAGGCAACTATGGATGAACGAAATAGACAGATCGCTGAGATAGGTGCCTCACTGATTAAGCATTGGTAAC
TGTCAGACCAAGTTTACTCATATATACTTTAGATTGATTTAAAACTTCATTTTTAATTTAAAAGGATCTA
GGTGAAGATCCTTTTTGATAATCTCATGACCAAAATCCCTTAACGTGAGTTTTCGTTCCACTGAGCGTCA
GACCCCGTAGAAAAGATCAAAGGATCTTCTTGAGATCCTTTTTTTCTGCGCGTAATCTGCTGCTTGCAAA
CAAAAAAACCACCGCTACCAGCGGTGGTTTGTTTGCCGGATCAAGAGCTACCAACTCTTTTTCCGAAGGT
AACTGGCTTCAGCAGAGCGCAGATACCAAATACTGTTCTTCTAGTGTAGCCGTAGTTAGGCCACCACTTC
AAGAACTCTGTAGCACCGCCTACATACCTCGCTCTGCTAATCCTGTTACCAGTGGCTGCTGCCAGTGGCG
ATAAGTCGTGTCTTACCGGGTTGGACTCAAGACGATAGTTACCGGATAAGGCGCAGCGGTCGGGCTGAAC
GGGGGGTTCGTGCACACAGCCCAGCTTGGAGCGAACGACCTACACCGAACTGAGATACCTACAGCGTGAG
CTATGAGAAAGCGCCACGCTTCCCGAAGGGAGAAAGGCGGACAGGTATCCGGTAAGCGGCAGGGTCGGAA
CAGGAGAGCGCACGAGGGAGCTTCCAGGGGGAAACGCCTGGTATCTTTATAGTCCTGTCGGGTTTCGCCA
CCTCTGACTTGAGCGTCGATTTTTGTGATGCTCGTCAGGGGGGCGGAGCCTATGGAAAAACGCCAGCAAC
GCGGCCTTTTTACGGTTCCTGGCCTTTTGCTGGCCTTTTGCTCACATGTTCTTTCCTGCGTTATCCCCTG
ATTCTGTGGATAACCGTATTACCGCCTTTGAGTGAGCTGATACCGCTCGCCGCAGCCGAACGACCGAGCG
CAGCGAGTCAGTGAGCGAGGAAGCGGAAGA
